Addgene plasmid #58877: FKBP_LD 0_TEV
Purpose: MESA protease chain with Rapamycin FKBP ectodomain and no linker domain
Depositing lab: Joshua Leonard. Depositing organization: Northwestern University. Publication: Modular Extracellular Sensor Architecture for Engineering Mammalian Cell-based Devices. Daringer NM, Dudek RM, Schwarz KA, Leonard JN. ACS Synth Biol. 2014 Mar 11. 10.1021/sb400128g PubMed 24611683.
Backbone
  Vector backbone: pAAV
  Backbone size w/o insert (bp): 5521
  Total vector size (bp): 6871
  Vector type: Mammalian Expression, AAV
Growth in bacteria
  Bacterial resistance: Ampicillin, 100 μg/mL
  Growth temperature: 37°C
  Growth strain: NEB Stable
  Copy number: Unknown
Gene/Insert
  Gene/Insert name: MESA protease chain with FKBP rapamycin-binding ectodomain, TEV protease and mCherry fusion
  Species: Synthetic
  Insert size (bp): 1350
  Promoter: CMV
  Tag / fusion protein: mCherry (C terminal on insert)
  Cloning method: Restriction Enzyme; 5′ cloning site NheI (not destroyed); 3′ cloning site NotI (not destroyed)
  Sequencing primers: 5′ ATGTGCCGAGCCATCTCTCT; 3′ CTAATTCATGAGTTGAGTCG
Terms and licenses: Academic/Nonprofit Terms; Industry Terms: Not Available to Industry
How to cite: FKBP_LD 0_TEV was a gift from Joshua Leonard (Addgene plasmid # 58877 ; http://n2t.net/addgene:58877 ; RRID:Addgene_58877)
