[The description below was written by a language model from this plasmid's Addgene catalogue record and pLannotate feature annotations shown in this document.]
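Description:
FKBP_LD 0_TEV is a mammalian expression plasmid built on a pAAV backbone that encodes the protease chain of a Modular Extracellular Sensor Architecture (MESA) receptor. It is propagated in E. coli through a high-copy ColE1/pUC-type origin with ampicillin selection (AmpR under its own bla promoter), and it also carries an f1 phage origin. The expression cassette lies between two AAV2 inverted terminal repeats, the elements that would allow the cassette to be packaged into recombinant AAV, although the record itself only describes the construct as a mammalian expression/AAV vector.

Transcription is driven by the CMV immediate-early enhancer and promoter, and it terminates at a human β-globin polyadenylation signal. The synthetic open reading frame begins with a short mouse CD4-derived fragment, presumably a signal sequence given its position. This is followed by human FKBP12 (FKBP1A) as the rapamycin-binding ectodomain, a short mouse CD28-derived fragment that likely provides the membrane-spanning segment, TEV protease, and a C-terminal mCherry fusion for visualising expression. "LD 0" denotes that there is no linker domain. In the MESA scheme, a ligand such as rapamycin brings this chain together with a partner chain, so that TEV protease can cleave that partner. The partner construct is not part of this record.

The insert was cloned between NheI and NotI sites. The catalogue lists a total size of 6,871 bp with a 1,350 bp insert, whereas the annotated depositor sequence is 7,614 nt and the fusion coding region spans roughly 2.1 kb, so the catalogue sizes appear to understate the deposited sequence.
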