Features (pLannotate 1.2.2; 25 found; start..end, strand, type, name):
    175..554     +  enhancer       CMV enhancer: human cytomegalovirus immediate early enhancer
    555..758     +  promoter       CMV promoter: human cytomegalovirus (CMV) immediate early promoter
    754..787     +  LTR            5' LTR (truncated) (fragment): truncated 5' long terminal repeat (LTR) from HIV-1
    803..821     +  promoter       T7 promoter: promoter for bacteriophage T7 RNA polymerase
    847..924     +  CDS            Cd4 (fragment): CD4_MOUSE - Experimental evidence at protein level: Swiss-Prot protein existence level 1. Integral membrane glycoprotein that plays an essential role in the immune response and serves multiple functions in responses against both external and internal offenses. In T-cells, functions primarily as a coreceptor for MHC class II molecule:peptide complex. The antigens presented by class II peptides are derived from extracellular proteins while class I peptides are derived from cytosolic proteins. Interacts simultaneously with the T-cell receptor (TCR) and the MHC class II presented by antigen presen
    958..1281    +  CDS            FKBP1A: FKB1A_HUMAN - Also known as FKBP1, FKBP12. Experimental evidence at protein level: Swiss-Prot protein existence level 1. Keeps in an inactive conformation TGFBR1, the TGF-beta type I serine/threonine kinase receptor, preventing TGF-beta receptor activation in absence of ligand. Recruits SMAD7 to ACVR1B which prevents the association of SMAD2 and SMAD3 with the activin receptor complex, thereby blocking the activin signal. May modulate the RYR1 calcium channel activity. PPIases accelerate the folding of proteins. It catalyzes the cis-trans isomerization of proline imidic peptide bonds in oligop
   1343..1395    +  misc_feature   MCS: multiple cloning site
   1414..1491    +  CDS            Cd28 (fragment): CD28_MOUSE - Experimental evidence at protein level: Swiss-Prot protein existence level 1. Involved in T-cell activation, the induction of cell proliferation and cytokine production and promotion of T-cell survival. Enhances the production of IL4 and IL10 in T-cells in conjunction with TCR/CD3 ligation and CD40L costimulation. From Mus musculus (Mouse).
   1495..2196    +  CDS            TEV protease: tobacco etch virus protease (Kapust et al., 2001)
   2230..2937    +  CDS            mCherry: mCherry is a basic (constitutively fluorescent) red fluorescent protein published in 2004, derived from Discosoma sp.. It is reported to be a very rapidly-maturing monomer with low acid sensitivity.
   2942..2965    -  misc_feature   MCS (fragment): pBluescript multiple cloning site
   2980..3057    +  CDS            HBB (fragment): HBB_PONPY - Experimental evidence at transcript level: Swiss-Prot protein existence level 2. Involved in oxygen transport from the lung to the various peripheral tissues. From Pongo pygmaeus (Bornean orangutan).
   3061..3453    +  polyA_signal   β-globin poly(A): human β-globin polyadenylation signal
   3814..3941    +  repeat_region  AAV2 ITR (fragment): inverted terminal repeat of adeno-associated virus serotype 2 inverted
   3939..4011    +  CDS            lacZα (fragment): LacZα fragment of β-galactosidase; lacZ fragment
   4020..4373    +  CDS            M13 gene IV (fragment) (sequence partly withheld): pIV; IV; phage assembly
   4361..4816    +  rep_origin     f1 ori (sequence partly withheld): f1 bacteriophage origin of replication; arrow indicates direction of (+) strand synthesis
   4879..5282    +  CDS            M13 gene II (fragment) (sequence partly withheld): pII; II; replication
   5289..5388    -  misc_feature   bom (fragment): basis of mobility region from pBR322
   5490..5525    -  CDS            rop (fragment): Rop protein, which maintains plasmids at low copy number; rop
   5620..5724    +  promoter       AmpR promoter: bla
   5725..6585    +  CDS            AmpR: β-lactamase; bla; confers resistance to ampicillin, carbenicillin, and related antibiotics
   6756..7344    +  rep_origin     ori: high-copy-number ColE1/pMB1/pBR322/pUC origin of replication
   7527..7581    +  CDS            lacI (fragment): lac repressor; lacI; The lac repressor binds to the lac operator to inhibit transcription in E. coli. This inhibition can be relieved by adding lactose or isopropyl-β-D-thiogalactopyranoside (IPTG).
   7580..99      -  repeat_region  AAV2 ITR (across the origin): inverted terminal repeat of adeno-associated virus serotype 2 inverted
>Addgene plasmid #58877 | FKBP_LD 0_TEV | depositor full sequence | sequence record 138316 | FKBP_LD 0_TEV sequence 7614 bps
GGGCAAAGCCCGGGCGTCGGGCGACCTTTGGTCGCCCGGCCTCAGTGAGCGAGCGAGCGCGCAGAGAGGG
AGTGGCCAACTCCATCACTAGGGGTTCCTTGTAGTTAATGATTAACCCGCCATGCTACTTATCTACGTAG
CCATGCTCTAGGGATCCGGCCAGATATACGCGTTGACATTGATTATTGACTAGTTATTAATAGTAATCAA
TTACGGGGTCATTAGTTCATAGCCCATATATGGAGTTCCGCGTTACATAACTTACGGTAAATGGCCCGCC
TGGCTGACCGCCCAACGACCCCCGCCCATTGACGTCAATAATGACGTATGTTCCCATAGTAACGCCAATA
GGGACTTTCCATTGACGTCAATGGGTGGAGTATTTACGGTAAACTGCCCACTTGGCAGTACATCAAGTGT
ATCATATGCCAAGTACGCCCCCTATTGACGTCAATGACGGTAAATGGCCCGCCTGGCATTATGCCCAGTA
CATGACCTTATGGGACTTTCCTACTTGGCAGTACATCTACGTATTAGTCATCGCTATTACCATGGTGATG
CGGTTTTGGCAGTACATCAATGGGCGTGGATAGCGGTTTGACTCACGGGGATTTCCAAGTCTCCACCCCA
TTGACGTCAATGGGAGTTTGTTTTGGCACCAAAATCAACGGGACTTTCCAAAATGTCGTAACAACTCCGC
CCCATTGACGCAAATGGGCGGTAGGCGTGTACGGTGGGAGGTCTATATAAGCAGAGCTCTCTGGCTAACT
AGAGAACCCACTGCTTACTGGCTTATCGAAATTAATACGACTCACTATAGGGAGACCCAAGCTGGCTAGC
GCCATCATGTGCCGAGCCATCTCTCTTAGGCGCTTGCTGCTGCTGCTGCTGCAGCTGTCACAACTCCTAG
CTGTCACTCAAGGGTACCCCTATGATGTGCCAGACTACGCCGGTACCATGGGAGTGCAGGTGGAAACCAT
CTCCCCAGGAGACGGGCGCACCTTCCCCAAGCGCGGCCAGACCTGCGTGGTGCACTACACCGGGATGCTT
GAAGATGGAAAGAAATTTGATTCCTCCCGGGACAGAAACAAGCCCTTTAAGTTTATGCTAGGCAAGCAGG
AGGTGATCCGAGGCTGGGAAGAAGGGGTTGCCCAGATGAGTGTGGGTCAGAGAGCCAAACTGACTATATC
TCCAGATTATGCCTATGGTGCCACTGGGCACCCAGGCATCATCCCACCACATGCCACTCTCGTCTTCGAT
GTGGAGCTTCTAAAACTGGAAAGTGCTGGTGGTAGTGCTGGTGGTAGTGCTGGTGGTAGTGCTGGTGGTA
GTGCTGGTGGTCCTCGAGCTCAAGCTTCGAATTCTGCAGTCGACGGTACCGCGGGCCCGGGATCCACCGG
ATCTAGAACCGGTAAGCTTTTTTGGGCACTGGTCGTGGTTGCTGGAGTCCTGTTTTGTTATGGCTTGCTA
GTGACAGTGGCTCTTTGTGTTGAGAGCTTGTTTAAGGGGCCGCGTGATTACAACCCGATATCGAGCACCA
TTTGTCATTTGACGAATGAATCTGATGGGCACACAACATCGTTGTATGGTATTGGATTTGGTCCCTTCAT
CATTACAAACAAGCACTTGTTTAGAAGAAATAATGGAACACTGTTGGTCCAATCACTACATGGTGTATTC
AAGGTCAAGAACACCACGACTTTGCAACAACACCTCATTGATGGGAGGGACATGATAATTATTCGCATGC
CTAAGGATTTCCCACCATTTCCTCAAAAGCTGAAATTTAGAGAGCCACAAAGGGAAGAGCGCATATGTCT
TGTGACAACCAACTTCCAAACTAAGAGCATGTCTAGCATGGTGTCAGACACTAGTTGCACATTCCCTTCA
TCTGATGGCATATTCTGGAAGCATTGGATTCAAACCAAGGATGGGCAGTGTGGCAGTCCATTAGTATCAA
CTAGAGATGGGTTCATTGTTGGTATACACTCAGCATCGAATTTCACCAACACAAACAATTATTTCACAAG
CGTGCCGAAAAACTTCATGGAATTGTTGACAAATCAGGAGGCGCAGCAGTGGGTTAGTGGTTGGCGATTA
AATGCTGACTCAGTATTGTGGGGGGGCCATAAAGTTTTCATGGTGAAACCTGAAGAGCCTTTTCAGCCAG
TTAAGGAAGCGACTCAACTCATGAATGGAGGTACCGGCGGAGGCTCCGGTGGTGGCTCTATGGTGAGCAA
GGGCGAGGAGGATAACATGGCCATCATCAAGGAGTTCATGCGCTTCAAGGTGCACATGGAGGGCTCCGTG
AACGGCCACGAGTTCGAGATCGAGGGCGAGGGCGAGGGCCGCCCCTACGAGGGCACCCAGACCGCCAAGC
TGAAGGTGACCAAGGGTGGCCCCCTGCCCTTCGCCTGGGACATCCTGTCCCCTCAGTTCATGTACGGCTC
CAAGGCCTACGTGAAGCACCCCGCCGACATCCCCGACTACTTGAAGCTGTCCTTCCCCGAGGGCTTCAAG
TGGGAGCGCGTGATGAACTTCGAGGACGGCGGCGTGGTGACCGTGACCCAGGACTCCTCCCTGCAGGACG
GCGAGTTCATCTACAAGGTGAAGCTGCGCGGCACCAACTTCCCCTCCGACGGCCCCGTAATGCAGAAGAA
GACCATGGGCTGGGAGGCCTCCTCCGAGCGGATGTACCCCGAGGACGGCGCCCTGAAGGGCGAGATCAAG
CAGAGGCTGAAGCTGAAGGACGGCGGCCACTACGACGCTGAGGTCAAGACCACCTACAAGGCCAAGAAGC
CCGTGCAGCTGCCCGGCGCCTACAACGTCAACATCAAGTTGGACATCACCTCCCACAACGAGGACTACAC
CATCGTGGAACAGTACGAACGCGCCGAGGGCCGCCACTCCACCGGCGGCATGGACGAGCTGTACAAGTAA
TAGCGGCCGCCACCGCGGTGGAGCTGTTTAAACCTCGAGCAATTCACCCCACCAGTGCAGGCTGCCTATC
AGAAAGTGGTGGCTGGTGTGGCTAATGCCCTGGCCCACAAGTATCACTAAGCTCGCTTTCTTGCTGTCCA
ATTTCTATTAAAGGTTCCTTTGTTCCCTAAGTCCAACTACTAAACTGGGGATATTATGAAGGGCCTTGAG
CATCTGGATTCTGCCTAATAAAAAACATTTATTTTCATTGCAATGATGTATTTAAATTATTTCTGAATAT
TTTACTAAAAAGGGAATGTGGGAGGTCAGTGCATTTAAAACATAAAGAAATGAAGAGCTAGTTCAAACCT
TGGGAAAATACACTATATCTTAAACTCCATGAAAGAAGGTGAGGCTGCAAACAGTAATGCACATTGGCAA
CAGCCCCTGATGCCTATGCCTTATTCATCCCTCAGAAAAGGATTCAAGTAGAGGCTTGATTTGGAGGTTA
AAGTTTTGCTATGCTGTATTTTACATTACTTATTGTTTTAGCTGTCCTCATGAATGTCTTTTCACTACCC
ATTTGCTTATCCTGCATCTCTCAGCCTTGACTCCACTCAGTTCTCTTGCTTAGAGATACCACCTTTCCCC
TGAAGTGTTCCTTCCATGTTTTACGGCGAGATGGTTTCTCCTCGCCTGGCCACTCAGCCTTAGTTGTCTC
TGTTGTCTTATAGAGGTCTACTTGAAGAAGGAAAAACAGGGGGCATGGTTTGACTGTCCTGTGAGCCCTT
CTTCCCTGCCTCCCCCACTCACAGTGACCCGGAATCCCTCGACATGGCAGTCTAGAGCATGGCTACGTAG
ATAAGTAGCATGGCGGGTTAATCATTAACTACAAGGAACCCCTAGTGATGGAGTTGGCCACTCCCTCTCT
GCGCGCTCGCTCGCTCACTGAGGCCGGGCGACCAAAGGTCGCCCGACGCCCGGGCTTTGCCCGGGCGGCC
TCAGTGAGCGAGCGAGCGCGCCAGCTGGCGTAATAGCGAAGAGGCCCGCACCGATCGCCCTTCCCAACAG
TTGCGCAGCCTGAATGGCGAATGGAATTCCAGACGATTGAGCGTCAAAATGTAGGTATTTCCATGAGCGT
TTTTCCT
[38 nt withheld, positions 4068-4105]
C
[378 nt withheld, positions 4107-4484]
C
[91 nt withheld, positions 4486-4576]
A
[49 nt withheld, positions 4578-4626]
CCTTTGACGTTGGAGTCCACGTTCTTT
[37 nt withheld, positions 4654-4690]
ACCCTATCTCGGTCTATTCTTTTGATTTATAAGGGATTTTGCCGATTTCGGCCTATTGGTTAAAAAATGA
GCTGATTTAACAAAAATTTAACGCGAATTTTAACAAAAT
[37 nt withheld, positions 4800-4836]
T
[100 nt withheld, positions 4838-4937]
CTCAGGCAATGACCTGATAGCCTTTGTAG
[69 nt withheld, positions 4967-5035]
T
[44 nt withheld, positions 5037-5080]
ACCTACACATTACTCA
[44 nt withheld, positions 5097-5140]
TTGCGTTGAAATAAAGGCTTCTCCC
[83 nt withheld, positions 5166-5248]
TTCTTTGCCTTGCCTGTATGATTTATTGGATGTTGGAATTCCTGATGCGGTATTTTCTCCTTACGCATCT
GTGCGGTATTTCACACCGCATATGGTGCACTCTCAGTACAATCTGCTCTGATGCCGCATAGTTAAGCCAG
CCCCGACACCCGCCAACACCCGCTGACGCGCCCTGACGGGCTTGTCTGCTCCCGGCATCCGCTTACAGAC
AAGCTGTGACCGTCTCCGGGAGCTGCATGTGTCAGAGGTTTTCACCGTCATCACCGAAACGCGCGAGACG
AAAGGGCCTCGTGATACGCCTATTTTTATAGGTTAATGTCATGATAATAATGGTTTCTTAGACGTCAGGT
GGCACTTTTCGGGGAAATGTGCGCGGAACCCCTATTTGTTTATTTTTCTAAATACATTCAAATATGTATC
CGCTCATGAGACAATAACCCTGATAAATGCTTCAATAATATTGAAAAAGGAAGAGTATGAGTATTCAACA
TTTCCGTGTCGCCCTTATTCCCTTTTTTGCGGCATTTTGCCTTCCTGTTTTTGCTCACCCAGAAACGCTG
GTGAAAGTAAAAGATGCTGAAGATCAGTTGGGTGCACGAGTGGGTTACATCGAACTGGATCTCAACAGCG
GTAAGATCCTTGAGAGTTTTCGCCCCGAAGAACGTTTTCCAATGATGAGCACTTTTAAAGTTCTGCTATG
TGGCGCGGTATTATCCCGTATTGACGCCGGGCAAGAGCAACTCGGTCGCCGCATACACTATTCTCAGAAT
GACTTGGTTGAGTACTCACCAGTCACAGAAAAGCATCTTACGGATGGCATGACAGTAAGAGAATTATGCA
GTGCTGCCATAACCATGAGTGATAACACTGCGGCCAACTTACTTCTGACAACGATCGGAGGACCGAAGGA
GCTAACCGCTTTTTTGCACAACATGGGGGATCATGTAACTCGCCTTGATCGTTGGGAACCGGAGCTGAAT
GAAGCCATACCAAACGACGAGCGTGACACCACGATGCCTGTAGCAATGGCAACAACGTTGCGCAAACTAT
TAACTGGCGAACTACTTACTCTAGCTTCCCGGCAACAATTAATAGACTGGATGGAGGCGGATAAAGTTGC
AGGACCACTTCTGCGCTCGGCCCTTCCGGCTGGCTGGTTTATTGCTGATAAATCTGGAGCCGGTGAGCGT
GGGTCTCGCGGTATCATTGCAGCACTGGGGCCAGATGGTAAGCCCTCCCGTATCGTAGTTATCTACACGA
CGGGGAGTCAGGCAACTATGGATGAACGAAATAGACAGATCGCTGAGATAGGTGCCTCACTGATTAAGCA
TTGGTAACTGTCAGACCAAGTTTACTCATATATACTTTAGATTGATTTAAAACTTCATTTTTAATTTAAA
AGGATCTAGGTGAAGATCCTTTTTGATAATCTCATGACCAAAATCCCTTAACGTGAGTTTTCGTTCCACT
GAGCGTCAGACCCCGTAGAAAAGATCAAAGGATCTTCTTGAGATCCTTTTTTTCTGCGCGTAATCTGCTG
CTTGCAAACAAAAAAACCACCGCTACCAGCGGTGGTTTGTTTGCCGGATCAAGAGCTACCAACTCTTTTT
CCGAAGGTAACTGGCTTCAGCAGAGCGCAGATACCAAATACTGTCCTTCTAGTGTAGCCGTAGTTAGGCC
ACCACTTCAAGAACTCTGTAGCACCGCCTACATACCTCGCTCTGCTAATCCTGTTACCAGTGGCTGCTGC
CAGTGGCGATAAGTCGTGTCTTACCGGGTTGGACTCAAGACGATAGTTACCGGATAAGGCGCAGCGGTCG
GGCTGAACGGGGGGTTCGTGCACACAGCCCAGCTTGGAGCGAACGACCTACACCGAACTGAGATACCTAC
AGCGTGAGCTATGAGAAAGCGCCACGCTTCCCGAAGGGAGAAAGGCGGACAGGTATCCGGTAAGCGGCAG
GGTCGGAACAGGAGAGCGCACGAGGGAGCTTCCAGGGGGAAACGCCTGGTATCTTTATAGTCCTGTCGGG
TTTCGCCACCTCTGACTTGAGCGTCGATTTTTGTGATGCTCGTCAGGGGGGCGGAGCCTATGGAAAAACG
CCAGCAACGCGGCCTTTTTACGGTTCCTGGCCTTTTGCTGGCCTTTTGCTCACATGTTCTTTCCTGCGTT
ATCCCCTGATTCTGTGGATAACCGTATTACCGCCTTTGAGTGAGCTGATACCGCTCGCCGCAGCCGAACG
ACCGAGCGCAGCGAGTCAGTGAGCGAGGAAGCGGAAGAGCGCCCAATACGCAAACCGCCTCTCCCCGCGC
GTTGGCCGATTCATTAATGCAGCAGCTGCGCGCTCGCTCGCTCACTGAGGCCGCCC
