>Addgene plasmid #58877 | FKBP_LD 0_TEV | addgene partial sequence | sequence record 99202 | hbeta-globpA-R2 5'-GATGCTCAAGGCCCTTCATA-3'
CAACTCATGAATGGTACCGGCGGAGGNTCCGGTNGTGGCTCTATGGTGAGCAAGGGCGAGGAGGATAACA
TGGCCATCATCAAGGAGTTCATGCGCTTCAAGGTGCACATGGAGGGCTCCGTGAACGGCCACGAGTTCGA
GATCGAGGGCGAGGGCGAGGGCCGCCCCTACGAGGGCACCCAGACCGCCAAGCTGAAGGTGACCAAGGGT
GGCCCCCTGCCCTTCGCCTGGGACATCCTGTCCCCTCAGTTCATGTACGGCTCCAAGGCCTACGTGAAGC
ACCCCGCCGACATCCCCGACTACTTGAAGCTGTCCTTCCCCGAGGGCTTCAAGTGGGAGCGCGTGATGAA
CTTCGAGGACGGCGGCGTGGTGACCGTGACCCAGGACTCCTCCCTGCAGGACGGCGAGTTCATCTACAAG
GTGAAGCTGCGCGGCACCAACTTCCCCTCCGACGGCCCCGTAATGCAGAAGAAGACCATGGGCTGGGAGG
CCTCCTCCGAGCGGATGTACCCCGAGGACGGCGCCCTGAAGGGCGAGATCAAGCAGAGGCTGAAGCTGAA
GGACGGCGGCCACTACGACGCTGAGGTCAAGACCACCTACAAGGCCAAGAAGCCCGTGCAGCTGCCCGGC
GCCTACAACGTCAACATCAAGTTGGACATCACCTCCCACAACGAGGACTACACCATCGTGGAACAGTACG
AACGCGCCGAGGGCCGCCACTCCACCGGCGGCATGGACGAGCTGTACAAGTAATAGCGGCCGCCACCGCG
GTGGAGCTGTTTAAACCTCGAGCAATTCACCCCACCAGTGCAGGCTGCCTATCAGAAAGTGGTGGCTGGT
GTGGCTAATGCCCTGGCCCACAAGTATCACTAAGCTCGCTTTCTTGCTGTCCAATTTCTATTAAAGGTTC
CTT
