>Addgene plasmid #58877 | FKBP_LD 0_TEV | addgene partial sequence | sequence record 129104 | CMV-F 5'-CGCAAATGGGCGGTAGGCGTG-3'
ACTAGAGAACCCACTGCTTACTGGCTTATCGAAATTAATACGACTCACTATAGGGAGACCCAAGCTGGCT
AGCGCCATCATGTGCCGAGCCATCTCTCTTAGGCGCTTGCTGCTGCTGCTGCTGCAGCTGTCACAACTCC
TAGCTGTCACTCAAGGGTACCCCTATGATGTGCCAGACTACGCCGGTACCATGGGAGTGCAGGTGGAAAC
CATCTCCCCAGGAGACGGGCGCACCTTCCCCAAGCGCGGCCAGACCTGCGTGGTGCACTACACCGGGATG
CTTGAAGATGGAAAGAAATTTGATTCCTCCCGGGACAGAAACAAGCCCTTTAAGTTTATGCTAGGCAAGC
AGGAGGTGATCCGAGGCTGGGAAGAAGGGGTTGCCCAGATGAGTGTGGGTCAGAGAGCCAAACTGACTAT
ATCTCCAGATTATGCCTATGGTGCCACTGGGCACCCAGGCATCATCCCACCACATGCCACTCTCGTCTTC
GATGTGGAGCTTCTAAAACTGGAAAGTGCTGGTGGTAGTGCTGGTGGTAGTGCTGGTGGTAGTGCTGGTG
GTAGTGCTGGTGGTCCTCGAGCTCAAGCTTCGAATTCTGCAGTCGACGGTACCGCGGGCCCGGGATCCAC
CGGATCTAGAACCGGTAAGCTTTTTTGGGCACTGGTCGTGGTTGCTGGAGTCCTGTTTTGTTATGGCTTG
CTAGTGACAGTGGCTCTTTGTGTTGAGAGCTTGTTTAAGGGGCCGCGTGATTACAACCCGATATCGAGCA
CCATTTGTCATTTGACGAA
